Addgene plasmid #159654: pX458-Ef1a-Cas9-H2B-GFP
Purpose: (Empty Backbone) Empty backbone for cloning gRNA sequences for DNA targeting. Contains an T2A linked H2B GFP nuclear reporter.
Depositing lab: Joseph Brzezinski. Depositing organization: University of Colorado Denver and Anschutz Medical Campus. Publication: Initiation of Otx2 expression in the developing mouse retina requires a unique enhancer and either Ascl1 or Neurog2 activity. Kaufman ML, Goodson NB, Park KU, Schwanke M, Office E, Schneider SR, Abraham J, Hensley A, Jones KL, Brzezinski JA. Development. 2021 Jun 15;148(12). pii: 269198. doi: 10.1242/dev.199399. Epub 2021 Jun 18. PubMed 34143204.
Backbone
  Vector backbone: pSpCas9(BB)-2A-GFP (PX458)
  Vector type: CRISPR
  Selectable markers: GFP
Growth in bacteria
  Bacterial resistance: Ampicillin, 100 μg/mL
  Growth temperature: 37°C
  Growth strain: NEB Stable
  Copy number: High Copy
Gene/Insert
  Gene/Insert name: None
Terms and licenses: Academic/Nonprofit Terms; Industry Terms: Not Available to Industry
How to cite: pX458-Ef1a-Cas9-H2B-GFP was a gift from Joseph Brzezinski (Addgene plasmid # 159654 ; http://n2t.net/addgene:159654 ; RRID:Addgene_159654)
