[The description below was written by a language model from this plasmid's Addgene catalogue record and pLannotate feature annotations shown in this document.]
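Description:
pX458-Ef1a-Cas9-H2B-GFP is an all-in-one mammalian CRISPR/Cas9 expression plasmid derived from pSpCas9(BB)-2A-GFP (PX458) and supplied as an empty backbone, with no guide sequence or gene insert. It is maintained in bacteria as a high-copy plasmid through a ColE1/pUC-type origin and selected with ampicillin via the β-lactamase gene. An f1 phage origin is also present. A single AAV2 inverted terminal repeat is annotated downstream of the polyadenylation signal. It appears to be a backbone remnant, since only one repeat is detected and the record does not describe the plasmid as an AAV vector.

The plasmid carries two expression units. A human U6 RNA polymerase III promoter sits upstream of the Streptococcus pyogenes guide RNA scaffold, and the short gap between them is where a user-designed targeting sequence is cloned to make a complete single guide RNA. A partial second scaffold match follows the first. The other unit is driven by the human EF-1α core promoter with portions of its intron A, as the construct name indicates. It expresses full-length S. pyogenes Cas9 (annotated as adjoining N- and C-terminal segments) followed by a nucleoplasmin nuclear localization signal. According to the catalogue entry, a T2A peptide links Cas9 to a histone H2B–EGFP fusion, although the T2A itself is not annotated in the feature table. The transcript ends at a bovine growth hormone polyadenylation signal. Because H2B binds chromatin, the reporter gives a nuclear green signal that marks cells expressing Cas9, allowing them to be identified or sorted. GFP is the only marker listed for eukaryotic cells. The stated use is cloning guide RNAs for DNA targeting.
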