Features (pLannotate 1.2.2; 20 found; start..end, strand, type, name):
    141..352     +  promoter       EF-1α core promoter: core promoter for human elongation factor EF-1α
    353..466     +  intron         EF-1α intron A (fragment): intron upstream of the start codon of human EF-1α
   1092..1295    +  intron         EF-1α intron A: truncated intron upstream of the start codon of human EF-1α
   1436..3037    +  CDS            Cas9(N): N-terminal portion of Streptococcus pyogenes Cas9 (Zetsche et al., 2015)
   3038..5536    +  CDS            Cas9(C): C-terminal portion of Streptococcus pyogenes Cas9 (Zetsche et al., 2015)
   5537..5584    +  CDS            nucleoplasmin NLS: bipartite nuclear localization signal from nucleoplasmin
   5654..6030    +  CDS            H2B (fragment): human histone H2B; HIST1H2BB
   6050..6766    +  CDS            EGFP: EGFP is a basic (constitutively fluorescent) green fluorescent protein published in 1996, derived from Aequorea victoria. It is reported to be a rapidly-maturing weak dimer with moderate acid sensitivity.
   6800..6911    +  polyA_signal   bGH poly(A) signal: bovine growth hormone polyadenylation signal
   7016..7156    +  repeat_region  AAV2 ITR: inverted terminal repeat of adeno-associated virus serotype 2 inverted
   7161..7212    -  misc_feature   bom (fragment): basis of mobility region from pBR322
   7231..7686    +  rep_origin     f1 ori (sequence partly withheld): f1 bacteriophage origin of replication; arrow indicates direction of (+) strand synthesis
   7687..7736    -  misc_feature   bom (fragment): basis of mobility region from pBR322
   7838..7873    -  CDS            rop (fragment): Rop protein, which maintains plasmids at low copy number; rop
   7968..8072    +  promoter       AmpR promoter: bla
   8073..8933    +  CDS            AmpR: β-lactamase; bla; confers resistance to ampicillin, carbenicillin, and related antibiotics
   9104..9692    +  rep_origin     ori: high-copy-number ColE1/pMB1/pBR322/pUC origin of replication
   9754..9994    +  promoter       U6 promoter: RNA polymerase III promoter for human U6 snRNA
  10021..10096   +  misc_RNA       gRNA scaffold: guide RNA scaffold for the Streptococcus pyogenes CRISPR/Cas9 system
  10103..10146   +  misc_RNA       gRNA scaffold (fragment): guide RNA scaffold for the Streptococcus pyogenes CRISPR/Cas9 system
>Addgene plasmid #159654 | pX458-Ef1a-Cas9-H2B-GFP | addgene full sequence | sequence record 328107 | Addgene NGS Result
CTTGGGGAATCCCAGGGACCGTCGTTAAACTCCCACTAACGTAGAACCCAGAGATCGCTGCGTTCCCGCC
CCCTCACCCGCCCGCTCTCGTCATCACTGAGGTGGAGAAGAGCATGCGTGAGGCTCCGGTGCCCGTCAGT
GGGCAGAGCGCACATCGCCCACAGTCCCCGAGAAGTTGGGGGGAGGGGTCGGCAATTGAACCGGTGCCTA
GAGAAGGTGGCGCGGGGTAAACTGGGAAAGTGATGTCGTGTACTGGCTCCGCCTTTTTCCCGAGGGTGGG
GGAGAACCGTATATAAGTGCAGTAGTCGCCGTGAACGTTCTTTTTCGCAACGGGTTTGCCGCCAGAACAC
AGGTAAGTGCCGTGTGTGGTTCCCGCGGGCCTGGCCTCTTTACGGGTTATGGCCCTTGCGTGCCTTGAAT
TACTTCCACGCCCCTGGCTGCAGTACGTGATTCTTGATCCCGAGCTTCGGGTTGGAAGTGGGTGGGAGAG
TTCGAGGCCTTGCGCTTAAGGAGCCCCTTCGCCTCGTGCTTGAGTTGAGGCCTGGCTTGGGCGCTGGGGC
CGCCGCGTGCGAATCTGGTGGCACCTTCGCGCCTGTCTCGCTGCTTTCGATAAGTCTCTAGCCATTTAAA
ATTTTTGATGACCTGCTGCGACGCTTTTTTTCTGGCAAGATAGTCTTGTAAATGCGGGCCAAGATCTGCA
CACTGGTATTTCGGTTTTTGGGGCCGCGGGCGGCGACGGGGCCCGTGCGTCCCAGCGCACATGTTCGGCG
AGGCGGGGCCTGCGAGCGCGGCCACCGAGAATCGGACGGGGGTAGTCTCAAGCTGGCCGGCCTGCTCTGG
TGCCTGGCCTCGCGCCGCCGTGTATCGCCCCGCCCTGGGCGGCAAGGCTGGCCCGGTCGGCACCAGTTGC
GTGAGCGGAAAGATGGCCGCTTCCCGGCCCTGCTGCAGGGAGCTCAAAATGGAGGACGCGGCGCTCGGGA
GAGCGGGCGGGTGAGTCACCCACACAAAGGAAAAGGGCCTTTCCGTCCTCAGCCGTCGCTTCATGTGACT
CCACGGAGTACCGGGCGCCGTCCAGGCACCTCGATTAGTTCTCGAGCTTTTGGAGTACGTCGTCTTTAGG
TTGGGGGGAGGGGTTTTATGCGATGGAGTTTCCCCACACTGAGTGGGTGGAGACTGAAGTTAGGCCAGCT
TGGCACTTGATGTAATTCTCCTTGGAATTTGCCCTTTTTGAGTTTGGATCTTGGTTCATTCTCAAGCCTC
AGACAGTGGTTCAAAGTTTTTTTCTTCCATTTCAGGTGTCGTGACCGGTGCCACCATGGACTATAAGGAC
CACGACGGAGACTACAAGGATCATGATATTGATTACAAAGACGATGACGATAAGATGGCCCCAAAGAAGA
AGCGGAAGGTCGGTATCCACGGAGTCCCAGCAGCCGACAAGAAGTACAGCATCGGCCTGGACATCGGCAC
CAACTCTGTGGGCTGGGCCGTGATCACCGACGAGTACAAGGTGCCCAGCAAGAAATTCAAGGTGCTGGGC
AACACCGACCGGCACAGCATCAAGAAGAACCTGATCGGAGCCCTGCTGTTCGACAGCGGCGAAACAGCCG
AGGCCACCCGGCTGAAGAGAACCGCCAGAAGAAGATACACCAGACGGAAGAACCGGATCTGCTATCTGCA
AGAGATCTTCAGCAACGAGATGGCCAAGGTGGACGACAGCTTCTTCCACAGACTGGAAGAGTCCTTCCTG
GTGGAAGAGGATAAGAAGCACGAGCGGCACCCCATCTTCGGCAACATCGTGGACGAGGTGGCCTACCACG
AGAAGTACCCCACCATCTACCACCTGAGAAAGAAACTGGTGGACAGCACCGACAAGGCCGACCTGCGGCT
GATCTATCTGGCCCTGGCCCACATGATCAAGTTCCGGGGCCACTTCCTGATCGAGGGCGACCTGAACCCC
GACAACAGCGACGTGGACAAGCTGTTCATCCAGCTGGTGCAGACCTACAACCAGCTGTTCGAGGAAAACC
CCATCAACGCCAGCGGCGTGGACGCCAAGGCCATCCTGTCTGCCAGACTGAGCAAGAGCAGACGGCTGGA
AAATCTGATCGCCCAGCTGCCCGGCGAGAAGAAGAATGGCCTGTTCGGAAACCTGATTGCCCTGAGCCTG
GGCCTGACCCCCAACTTCAAGAGCAACTTCGACCTGGCCGAGGATGCCAAACTGCAGCTGAGCAAGGACA
CCTACGACGACGACCTGGACAACCTGCTGGCCCAGATCGGCGACCAGTACGCCGACCTGTTTCTGGCCGC
CAAGAACCTGTCCGACGCCATCCTGCTGAGCGACATCCTGAGAGTGAACACCGAGATCACCAAGGCCCCC
CTGAGCGCCTCTATGATCAAGAGATACGACGAGCACCACCAGGACCTGACCCTGCTGAAAGCTCTCGTGC
GGCAGCAGCTGCCTGAGAAGTACAAAGAGATTTTCTTCGACCAGAGCAAGAACGGCTACGCCGGCTACAT
TGACGGCGGAGCCAGCCAGGAAGAGTTCTACAAGTTCATCAAGCCCATCCTGGAAAAGATGGACGGCACC
GAGGAACTGCTCGTGAAGCTGAACAGAGAGGACCTGCTGCGGAAGCAGCGGACCTTCGACAACGGCAGCA
TCCCCCACCAGATCCACCTGGGAGAGCTGCACGCCATTCTGCGGCGGCAGGAAGATTTTTACCCATTCCT
GAAGGACAACCGGGAAAAGATCGAGAAGATCCTGACCTTCCGCATCCCCTACTACGTGGGCCCTCTGGCC
AGGGGAAACAGCAGATTCGCCTGGATGACCAGAAAGAGCGAGGAAACCATCACCCCCTGGAACTTCGAGG
AAGTGGTGGACAAGGGCGCTTCCGCCCAGAGCTTCATCGAGCGGATGACCAACTTCGATAAGAACCTGCC
CAACGAGAAGGTGCTGCCCAAGCACAGCCTGCTGTACGAGTACTTCACCGTGTATAACGAGCTGACCAAA
GTGAAATACGTGACCGAGGGAATGAGAAAGCCCGCCTTCCTGAGCGGCGAGCAGAAAAAGGCCATCGTGG
ACCTGCTGTTCAAGACCAACCGGAAAGTGACCGTGAAGCAGCTGAAAGAGGACTACTTCAAGAAAATCGA
GTGCTTCGACTCCGTGGAAATCTCCGGCGTGGAAGATCGGTTCAACGCCTCCCTGGGCACATACCACGAT
CTGCTGAAAATTATCAAGGACAAGGACTTCCTGGACAATGAGGAAAACGAGGACATTCTGGAAGATATCG
TGCTGACCCTGACACTGTTTGAGGACAGAGAGATGATCGAGGAACGGCTGAAAACCTATGCCCACCTGTT
CGACGACAAAGTGATGAAGCAGCTGAAGCGGCGGAGATACACCGGCTGGGGCAGGCTGAGCCGGAAGCTG
ATCAACGGCATCCGGGACAAGCAGTCCGGCAAGACAATCCTGGATTTCCTGAAGTCCGACGGCTTCGCCA
ACAGAAACTTCATGCAGCTGATCCACGACGACAGCCTGACCTTTAAAGAGGACATCCAGAAAGCCCAGGT
GTCCGGCCAGGGCGATAGCCTGCACGAGCACATTGCCAATCTGGCCGGCAGCCCCGCCATTAAGAAGGGC
ATCCTGCAGACAGTGAAGGTGGTGGACGAGCTCGTGAAAGTGATGGGCCGGCACAAGCCCGAGAACATCG
TGATCGAAATGGCCAGAGAGAACCAGACCACCCAGAAGGGACAGAAGAACAGCCGCGAGAGAATGAAGCG
GATCGAAGAGGGCATCAAAGAGCTGGGCAGCCAGATCCTGAAAGAACACCCCGTGGAAAACACCCAGCTG
CAGAACGAGAAGCTGTACCTGTACTACCTGCAGAATGGGCGGGATATGTACGTGGACCAGGAACTGGACA
TCAACCGGCTGTCCGACTACGATGTGGACCATATCGTGCCTCAGAGCTTTCTGAAGGACGACTCCATCGA
CAACAAGGTGCTGACCAGAAGCGACAAGAACCGGGGCAAGAGCGACAACGTGCCCTCCGAAGAGGTCGTG
AAGAAGATGAAGAACTACTGGCGGCAGCTGCTGAACGCCAAGCTGATTACCCAGAGAAAGTTCGACAATC
TGACCAAGGCCGAGAGAGGCGGCCTGAGCGAACTGGATAAGGCCGGCTTCATCAAGAGACAGCTGGTGGA
AACCCGGCAGATCACAAAGCACGTGGCACAGATCCTGGACTCCCGGATGAACACTAAGTACGACGAGAAT
GACAAGCTGATCCGGGAAGTGAAAGTGATCACCCTGAAGTCCAAGCTGGTGTCCGATTTCCGGAAGGATT
TCCAGTTTTACAAAGTGCGCGAGATCAACAACTACCACCACGCCCACGACGCCTACCTGAACGCCGTCGT
GGGAACCGCCCTGATCAAAAAGTACCCTAAGCTGGAAAGCGAGTTCGTGTACGGCGACTACAAGGTGTAC
GACGTGCGGAAGATGATCGCCAAGAGCGAGCAGGAAATCGGCAAGGCTACCGCCAAGTACTTCTTCTACA
GCAACATCATGAACTTTTTCAAGACCGAGATTACCCTGGCCAACGGCGAGATCCGGAAGCGGCCTCTGAT
CGAGACAAACGGCGAAACCGGGGAGATCGTGTGGGATAAGGGCCGGGATTTTGCCACCGTGCGGAAAGTG
CTGAGCATGCCCCAAGTGAATATCGTGAAAAAGACCGAGGTGCAGACAGGCGGCTTCAGCAAAGAGTCTA
TCCTGCCCAAGAGGAACAGCGATAAGCTGATCGCCAGAAAGAAGGACTGGGACCCTAAGAAGTACGGCGG
CTTCGACAGCCCCACCGTGGCCTATTCTGTGCTGGTGGTGGCCAAAGTGGAAAAGGGCAAGTCCAAGAAA
CTGAAGAGTGTGAAAGAGCTGCTGGGGATCACCATCATGGAAAGAAGCAGCTTCGAGAAGAATCCCATCG
ACTTTCTGGAAGCCAAGGGCTACAAAGAAGTGAAAAAGGACCTGATCATCAAGCTGCCTAAGTACTCCCT
GTTCGAGCTGGAAAACGGCCGGAAGAGAATGCTGGCCTCTGCCGGCGAACTGCAGAAGGGAAACGAACTG
GCCCTGCCCTCCAAATATGTGAACTTCCTGTACCTGGCCAGCCACTATGAGAAGCTGAAGGGCTCCCCCG
AGGATAATGAGCAGAAACAGCTGTTTGTGGAACAGCACAAGCACTACCTGGACGAGATCATCGAGCAGAT
CAGCGAGTTCTCCAAGAGAGTGATCCTGGCCGACGCTAATCTGGACAAAGTGCTGTCCGCCTACAACAAG
CACCGGGATAAGCCCATCAGAGAGCAGGCCGAGAATATCATCCACCTGTTTACCCTGACCAATCTGGGAG
CCCCTGCCGCCTTCAAGTACTTTGACACCACCATCGACCGGAAGAGGTACACCAGCACCAAAGAGGTGCT
GGACGCCACCCTGATCCACCAGAGCATCACCGGCCTGTACGAGACACGGATCGACCTGTCTCAGCTGGGA
GGCGACAAAAGGCCGGCGGCCACGAAAAAGGCCGGCCAGGCAAAAAAGAAAAAGGAATTCGGCAGTGGAG
AGGGCAGAGGAAGTCTGCTAACATGCGGTGACGTCGAGGAGAATCCTGGCCCAATGCCTGAACCCTCTAA
GTCTGCTCCAGCCCCTAAAAAGGGTTCTAAGAAGGCTATCACTAAGGCGCAGAAGAAGGATGGTAAGAAG
CGTAAGCGCAGCCGCAAGGAGAGCTATTCTATCTATGTGTACAAGGTTCTGAAGCAGGTCCACCCCGACA
CCGGCATCTCATCCAAGGCCATGGGGATCATGAACTCCTTCGTCAACGACATCTTCGAGCGCATCGCGGG
CGAGGCTTCTCGCCTGGCTCACTACAATAAGCGCTCGACCATCACCTCCAGGGAGATTCAGACGGCTGTG
CGCCTGCTGCTGCCTGGGGAGCTGGCTAAGCATGCTGTGTCCGAGGGCACTAAGGCAGTTACCAAGTACA
CTAGCTCTAAGGATCCACCGGTCGCCACCATGGTGAGCAAGGGCGAGGAGCTGTTCACCGGGGTGGTGCC
CATCCTGGTCGAGCTGGACGGCGACGTAAACGGCCACAAGTTCAGCGTGTCCGGCGAGGGCGAGGGCGAT
GCCACCTACGGCAAGCTGACCCTGAAGTTCATCTGCACCACCGGCAAGCTGCCCGTGCCCTGGCCCACCC
TCGTGACCACCCTGACCTACGGCGTGCAGTGCTTCAGCCGCTACCCCGACCACATGAAGCAGCACGACTT
CTTCAAGTCCGCCATGCCCGAAGGCTACGTCCAGGAGCGCACCATCTTCTTCAAGGACGACGGCAACTAC
AAGACCCGCGCCGAGGTGAAGTTCGAGGGCGACACCCTGGTGAACCGCATCGAGCTGAAGGGCATCGACT
TCAAGGAGGACGGCAACATCCTGGGGCACAAGCTGGAGTACAACTACAACAGCCACAACGTCTATATCAT
GGCCGACAAGCAGAAGAACGGCATCAAGGTGAACTTCAAGATCCGCCACAACATCGAGGACGGCAGCGTG
CAGCTCGCCGACCACTACCAGCAGAACACCCCCATCGGCGACGGCCCCGTGCTGCTGCCCGACAACCACT
ACCTGAGCACCCAGTCCGCCCTGAGCAAAGACCCCAACGAGAAGCGCGATCACATGGTCCTGCTGGAGTT
CGTGACCGCCGCCGGGATCACTCTCGGCATGGACGAGCTGTACAAGGAATTCTAACTAGAGCTCGCTGAT
CAGCCTCGACTGTGCCTTCTAGTTGCCAGCCATCTGTTGTTTGCCCCTCCCCCGTGCCTTCCTTGACCCT
GGAAGGTGCCACTCCCACTGTCCTTTCCTAATAAAATGAGGAAATTGCATCGCATTGTCTGAGTAGGTGT
CATTCTATTCTGGGGGGTGGGGTGGGGCAGGACAGCAAGGGGGAGGATTGGGAAGAGAATAGCAGGCATG
CTGGGGAGCGGCCGCAGGAACCCCTAGTGATGGAGTTGGCCACTCCCTCTCTGCGCGCTCGCTCGCTCAC
TGAGGCCGGGCGACCAAAGGTCGCCCGACGCCCGGGCTTTGCCCGGGCGGCCTCAGTGAGCGAGCGAGCG
CGCAGCTGCCTGCAGGGGCGCCTGATGCGGTATTTTCTCCTTACGCATCTGTGCGGTATTTCACACCGCA
TA
[95 nt withheld, positions 7213-7307]
T
[46 nt withheld, positions 7309-7354]
C
[141 nt withheld, positions 7356-7496]
CCTTTGACGTTGGAGTCCACGTTCTTT
[37 nt withheld, positions 7524-7560]
ACTCTATCTCGGGCTATTCTTTTGATTTATAAGGGATTTTGCCGATTTCGGTCTATTGGTTAAAAAATGA
GCTGATTTAACAAAAATTTAACGCGAATTTTAACAAAATATTAACGTTTACAATTTTATGGTGCACTCTC
AGTACAATCTGCTCTGATGCCGCATAGTTAAGCCAGCCCCGACACCCGCCAACACCCGCTGACGCGCCCT
GACGGGCTTGTCTGCTCCCGGCATCCGCTTACAGACAAGCTGTGACCGTCTCCGGGAGCTGCATGTGTCA
GAGGTTTTCACCGTCATCACCGAAACGCGCGAGACGAAAGGGCCTCGTGATACGCCTATTTTTATAGGTT
AATGTCATGATAATAATGGTTTCTTAGACGTCAGGTGGCACTTTTCGGGGAAATGTGCGCGGAACCCCTA
TTTGTTTATTTTTCTAAATACATTCAAATATGTATCCGCTCATGAGACAATAACCCTGATAAATGCTTCA
ATAATATTGAAAAAGGAAGAGTATGAGTATTCAACATTTCCGTGTCGCCCTTATTCCCTTTTTTGCGGCA
TTTTGCCTTCCTGTTTTTGCTCACCCAGAAACGCTGGTGAAAGTAAAAGATGCTGAAGATCAGTTGGGTG
CACGAGTGGGTTACATCGAACTGGATCTCAACAGCGGTAAGATCCTTGAGAGTTTTCGCCCCGAAGAACG
TTTTCCAATGATGAGCACTTTTAAAGTTCTGCTATGTGGCGCGGTATTATCCCGTATTGACGCCGGGCAA
GAGCAACTCGGTCGCCGCATACACTATTCTCAGAATGACTTGGTTGAGTACTCACCAGTCACAGAAAAGC
ATCTTACGGATGGCATGACAGTAAGAGAATTATGCAGTGCTGCCATAACCATGAGTGATAACACTGCGGC
CAACTTACTTCTGACAACGATCGGAGGACCGAAGGAGCTAACCGCTTTTTTGCACAACATGGGGGATCAT
GTAACTCGCCTTGATCGTTGGGAACCGGAGCTGAATGAAGCCATACCAAACGACGAGCGTGACACCACGA
TGCCTGTAGCAATGGCAACAACGTTGCGCAAACTATTAACTGGCGAACTACTTACTCTAGCTTCCCGGCA
ACAATTAATAGACTGGATGGAGGCGGATAAAGTTGCAGGACCACTTCTGCGCTCGGCCCTTCCGGCTGGC
TGGTTTATTGCTGATAAATCTGGAGCCGGTGAGCGTGGAAGCCGCGGTATCATTGCAGCACTGGGGCCAG
ATGGTAAGCCCTCCCGTATCGTAGTTATCTACACGACGGGGAGTCAGGCAACTATGGATGAACGAAATAG
ACAGATCGCTGAGATAGGTGCCTCACTGATTAAGCATTGGTAACTGTCAGACCAAGTTTACTCATATATA
CTTTAGATTGATTTAAAACTTCATTTTTAATTTAAAAGGATCTAGGTGAAGATCCTTTTTGATAATCTCA
TGACCAAAATCCCTTAACGTGAGTTTTCGTTCCACTGAGCGTCAGACCCCGTAGAAAAGATCAAAGGATC
TTCTTGAGATCCTTTTTTTCTGCGCGTAATCTGCTGCTTGCAAACAAAAAAACCACCGCTACCAGCGGTG
GTTTGTTTGCCGGATCAAGAGCTACCAACTCTTTTTCCGAAGGTAACTGGCTTCAGCAGAGCGCAGATAC
CAAATACTGTTCTTCTAGTGTAGCCGTAGTTAGGCCACCACTTCAAGAACTCTGTAGCACCGCCTACATA
CCTCGCTCTGCTAATCCTGTTACCAGTGGCTGCTGCCAGTGGCGATAAGTCGTGTCTTACCGGGTTGGAC
TCAAGACGATAGTTACCGGATAAGGCGCAGCGGTCGGGCTGAACGGGGGGTTCGTGCACACAGCCCAGCT
TGGAGCGAACGACCTACACCGAACTGAGATACCTACAGCGTGAGCTATGAGAAAGCGCCACGCTTCCCGA
AGGGAGAAAGGCGGACAGGTATCCGGTAAGCGGCAGGGTCGGAACAGGAGAGCGCACGAGGGAGCTTCCA
GGGGGAAACGCCTGGTATCTTTATAGTCCTGTCGGGTTTCGCCACCTCTGACTTGAGCGTCGATTTTTGT
GATGCTCGTCAGGGGGGCGGAGCCTATGGAAAAACGCCAGCAACGCGGCCTTTTTACGGTTCCTGGCCTT
TTGCTGGCCTTTTGCTCACATGTGAGGGCCTATTTCCCATGATTCCTTCATATTTGCATATACGATACAA
GGCTGTTAGAGAGATAATTGGAATTAATTTGACTGTAAACACAAAGATATTAGTACAAAATACGTGACGT
AGAAAGTAATAATTTCTTGGGTAGTTTGCAGTTTTAAAATTATGTTTTAAAATGGACTATCATATGCTTA
CCGTAACTTGAAAGTATTTCGATTTCTTGGCTTTATATATCTTGTGGAAAGGACGAAACACCGGGTCTTC
GAGAAGACCTGTTTTAGAGCTAGAAATAGCAAGTTAAAATAAGGCTAGTCCGTTATCAACTTGAAAAAGT
GGCACCGAGTCGGTGCTTTTTTGTTTTAGAGCTAGAAATAGCAAGTTAAAATAAGGCTAGTCCGTTTTTA
GCGCGTGCGCCAATTCTGCAGACAAATGGCTCTAGAGGTACCAGTAATTCATACAAAAGGACTCGCCCCT
GC
